Addgene plasmid #126666: pMT FRB-Draper INT-mCherry
Purpose: Inducible expression of a synthetic FRB-Draper receptor in S2 cells
Depositing lab: Ron Vale. Depositing organization: University of California, San Francisco (UCSF). Publication: Spatial control of Draper receptor signaling initiates apoptotic cell engulfment. Williamson AP, Vale RD. J Cell Biol. 2018 Nov 5;217(11):3977-3992. doi: 10.1083/jcb.201711175. Epub 2018 Aug 23. PubMed 30139739.
Backbone
  Vector backbone: pMT
  Vector type: Insect Expression
Growth in bacteria
  Bacterial resistance: Ampicillin, 100 μg/mL
  Growth temperature: 37°C
  Growth strain: DH5alpha
  Copy number: High Copy
Gene/Insert
  Gene/Insert name: FRB-Draper INT domain mCherry
  Cloning method: Gibson Cloning
  Sequencing primers: 5′ CATCTCAGTGCAACTAAA
Terms and licenses: Academic/Nonprofit Terms; Industry Terms: Not Available to Industry
How to cite: pMT FRB-Draper INT-mCherry was a gift from Ron Vale (Addgene plasmid # 126666 ; http://n2t.net/addgene:126666 ; RRID:Addgene_126666)
