[The description below was written by a language model from this plasmid's Addgene catalogue record and pLannotate feature annotations shown in this document.]
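Description:
pMT FRB-Draper INT-mCherry is an insect expression plasmid of about 6.7 kb built on the pMT backbone for inducible expression of a synthetic receptor in Drosophila S2 cells. It is maintained in E. coli through a high-copy ColE1/pUC-type origin and an ampicillin resistance gene (β-lactamase with its own promoter). Remnants of pUC/pBluescript cloning regions (lacZα, lac promoter/operator, MCS fragments) are also annotated.

The payload sits downstream of the Drosophila metallothionein (MT) promoter, which is generally switched on by adding metal ions such as copper to the culture medium. The annotated reading frame begins with a short fragment matching human β2-microglobulin; given its position and size it probably serves as a secretion signal peptide, although the record does not say so. It is followed by FRB, annotated as the T2098L variant of the FKBP-rapamycin binding domain. Next comes a fragment of Drosophila Draper (drpr), described in the catalogue as the INT domain, presumably the intracellular signalling region. The fusion ends with mCherry for fluorescent visualisation and is terminated by an SV40 polyadenylation signal. A second cassette places the puromycin N-acetyltransferase gene under the copia promoter with its own SV40 poly(A), which allows puromycin selection of transfected S2 cells.

The design replaces Draper's natural ligand-binding portion with FRB, so the receptor can in principle be engaged through rapamycin-type dimerisation with an FKBP-bearing partner. The associated work concerns how spatial organisation of Draper signalling initiates engulfment of apoptotic cells. The exact domain boundaries of the Draper fragment are not stated in the record.
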