Features (pLannotate 1.2.2; 25 found; start..end, strand, type, name):
     71..228     -  CDS            lacZα (fragment): LacZα fragment of β-galactosidase; lacZ fragment
    230..656     +  promoter       MT promoter: Drosophila metallothionein promoter
    766..828     +  CDS            B2M (fragment): B2MG_HUMAN - Experimental evidence at protein level: Swiss-Prot protein existence level 1. Component of the class I major histocompatibility complex (MHC). Involved in the presentation of peptide antigens to the immune system. Exogenously applied M.tuberculosis EsxA or EsxA-EsxB (or EsxA expressed in host) binds B2M and decreases its export to the cell surface (total protein levels do not change), probably leading to defects in class I antigen presentation (PubMed:25356553). From Homo sapiens (Human).
    826..1104    +  CDS            FRB*: T2098L mutant of FKBP-rapamycin binding domain of human FRAP binds synthetic ligands such as AP21967
   1162..1839    +  CDS            drpr (fragment): DRPR_DROME - Also known as Megf10. Experimental evidence at protein level: Swiss-Prot protein existence level 1. [Isoform A]: Potently inhibits glial cell engulfment of axonal debris produced following axonal injury. From Drosophila melanogaster (Fruit fly).
   1876..2582    +  CDS            mCherry (fragment): monomeric derivative of DsRed fluorescent protein (Shaner et al., 2004) mammalian codon-optimized
   2622..2756    -  polyA_signal   SV40 poly(A) signal: SV40 polyadenylation signal
   2838..3114    +  promoter       copia promoter: strong promoter from the Drosophila transposable element copia (Sinclair et al., 1986)
   3114..3140    +  misc_feature   MCS (fragment): pBluescript multiple cloning site
   3140..3160    -  misc_feature   MCS (fragment): pUC18/19 multiple cloning site
   3231..3830    +  CDS            PuroR: puromycin N-acetyltransferase; pac from Streptomyces alboniger; confers resistance to puromycin
   3880..3945    +  CDS            dmpM (fragment): DMPM_STRAD - Protein inferred from homology: Swiss-Prot protein existence level 3. From Streptomyces alboniger.
   3952..3982    +  misc_feature   MCS (fragment): pBluescript multiple cloning site
   3995..4129    +  polyA_signal   SV40 poly(A) signal: SV40 polyadenylation signal
   4151..4235    -  CDS            large T antigen (fragment): large T antigen from SV40 (simian virus 40)
   4235..4259    +  misc_feature   MCS (fragment): pUC18/19 multiple cloning site
   4296..4312    -  protein_bind   lac operator: The lac repressor binds to the lac operator to inhibit transcription in E. coli. This inhibition can be relieved by adding lactose or isopropyl-β-D-thiogalactopyranoside (IPTG). lac repressor encoded by lacI
   4320..4350    -  promoter       lac promoter: promoter for the E. coli lac operon
   4365..4386    -  protein_bind   CAP binding site: CAP binding activates transcription in the presence of cAMP. E. coli catabolite activator protein
   4399..4491    -  CDS            lacI (fragment): lac repressor; lacI; The lac repressor binds to the lac operator to inhibit transcription in E. coli. This inhibition can be relieved by adding lactose or isopropyl-β-D-thiogalactopyranoside (IPTG).
   4674..5262    -  rep_origin     ori: high-copy-number ColE1/pMB1/pBR322/pUC origin of replication
   5433..6293    -  CDS            AmpR: β-lactamase; bla; confers resistance to ampicillin, carbenicillin, and related antibiotics
   6294..6398    -  promoter       AmpR promoter: bla
   6493..6528    +  CDS            rop (fragment): Rop protein, which maintains plasmids at low copy number; rop
   6630..65      +  misc_feature   bom (fragment) (across the origin): basis of mobility region from pBR322
>Addgene plasmid #126666 | pMT FRB-Draper INT-mCherry | addgene full sequence | sequence record 251768 | Addgene NGS Result
TGAGAGTGCACCATATGCGGTGTGAAATACCGCACAGATGCGTAAGGAGAAAATACCGCATCAGGCGCCA
TTCGCCATTCAGGCTGCGCAACTGTTGGGAAGGGCGATCGGTGCGGGCCTCTTCGCTATTACGCCAGCTG
GCGAAAGGGGGATGTGCTGCAAGGCGATTAAGTTGGGTAACGCCAGGGTTTTCCCAGTCACGACGTTGTA
AAACGACGGCCAGTGAATTAATTCGTTGCAGGACAGGATGTGGTGCCCGATGTGACTAGCTCTTTGCTGC
AGGCCGTCCTATCCTCTGGTTCCGATAAGAGACCCAGAACTCCGGCCCCCCACCGCCCACCGCCACCCCC
ATACATATGTGGTACGCAAGTAAGAGTGCCTGCGCATGCCCCATGTGCCCCACCAAGAGCTTTGCATCCC
ATACAAGTCCCCAAAGTGGAGAACCGAACCAATTCTTCGCGGGCAGAACAAAAGCTTCTGCACACGTCTC
CACTCGAATTTGGAGCCGGCCGGCGTGTGCAAAAGAGGTGAATCGAACGAAAGACCCGTGTGTAAAGCCG
CGTTTCCAAAATGTATAAAACCGAGAGCATCTGGCCAATGTGCATCAGTTGTGGTCAGCAGCAAAATCAA
GTGAATCATCTCAGTGCAACTAAAGGGGGGATCTAGATCGGGGTACCTACTAGTGAAATGCACCATCACC
ATCATCACGAAGATCAAGTTGACCCAAGACTTATTGACGGAAAAGGAGGAGGAGGCCGGCCCATGATGTC
TCGCTCCGTGGCCTTAGCTGTGCTCGCGCTACTCTCTCTTTCTGGCCTGGAGGCAATCCTCTGGCATGAG
ATGTGGCATGAAGGCCTGGAAGAGGCATCTCGTTTGTACTTTGGGGAAAGGAACGTGAAAGGCATGTTTG
AGGTGCTGGAGCCCTTGCATGCTATGATGGAACGGGGCCCCCAGACTCTGAAGGAAACATCCTTTAATCA
GGCCTATGGTCGAGATTTAATGGAGGCCCAAGAGTGGTGCAGGAAGTACATGAAATCAGGGAATGTCAAG
GACCTCCTCCAAGCCTGGGACCTCTATTATCATGTGTTCCGACGAATCTCAAAGGGTAGCGGTAGCGGTA
GCGGTGGAGGTGGAAGCAGCGCGAGTGTAGCTCTGACCTTAGTCCTGATGACCCTGTTTGCGTGCATAAT
CTTCGCAGTGTTCATTTACTACCGCCGACGTGTGTCCAATCTAAAAACCGAAATCGCCCATGTACACTAC
ACCCATGATACGAATCCCCCGAGCTGGCCGCCCAACCACAACTTCGACAATCCCGTGTACGGCATGCAGG
CGGAAACGCGTCTCCTGCCCAACAATATGCGTTCCAAGATGAACAACTTTGACCAGAGGAGCACGATGAG
CACGGACTACGGCGATGACTGCAATGCCAGTGGCAGGGTGGGTAGCTATTCGATCAACTACAACCACGAC
CTGCTAACGAAGAACTTGAACGCGGACCGGACCAATCCGATTGTGTACAACGAATCCCTCAAAGAGGAGC
ATGTCTACGACGAGATCAAGCACAAGGAGGGCTACAAGGATCCCGATGAATACGATCACCTGGACTACTC
ACGACCCAGCACCTCGCAGAAGCCGCACTACCACCGCATGAACGACGCCATGCTCAACATCAACCAGGAC
GAGGAGAAGCCCAGCAACGTGAAGAACATGACTGTGCTGCTGAACAAACCGCTGCCGCCCACGGAACCGG
AGCCACAACACGAGTGCTTCGACAACACGAACACCAACCTGGACAACGTGTCGACGGCGTCGCCTAGTTC
CAGTCCGAAATTTCTAAAGCGGCGCGCCGGCGGCCGCTCGAGTCTAGAGGGCCCCGTGAGCAAGGGCGAG
GAGGATAACATGGCCATCATCAAGGAGTTCATGCGCTTCAAGGTGCACATGGAGGGCTCCGTGAACGGCC
ACGAGTTCGAGATCGAGGGCGAGGGCGAGGGCCGCCCCTACGAGGGCACCCAGACCGCCAAGCTGAAGGT
GACCAAGGGTGGCCCCCTGCCCTTCGCCTGGGACATCCTGTCCCCTCAGTTCATGTACGGCTCCAAGGCC
TACGTGAAGCACCCCGCCGACATCCCCGACTACTTGAAGCTGTCCTTCCCCGAGGGCTTCAAGTGGGAGC
GCGTGATGAACTTCGAGGACGGCGGCGTGGTGACCGTGACCCAGGACTCCTCCCTGCAGGACGGCGAGTT
CATCTACAAGGTGAAGCTGCGCGGCACCAACTTCCCCTCCGACGGCCCCGTAATGCAGAAGAAGACCATG
GGCTGGGAGGCCTCCTCCGAGCGGATGTACCCCGAGGACGGCGCCCTGAAGGGCGAGATCAAGCAGAGGC
TGAAGCTGAAGGACGGCGGCCACTACGACGCTGAGGTCAAGACCACCTACAAGGCCAAGAAGCCCGTGCA
GCTGCCCGGCGCCTACAACGTCAACATCAAGTTGGACATCACCTCCCACAACGAGGACTACACCATCGTG
GAACAGTACGAACGCGCCGAGGGCCGCCACTCCACCGGCGGCATGGACGAGCTGTACAAGTAAGTTTAAA
CCCGCTGATCAGCCTCGACTGTGCCTTCTAAGATCCAGACATGATAAGATACATTGATGAGTTTGGACAA
ACCACAACTAGAATGCAGTGAAAAAAATGCTTTATTTGTGAAATTTGTGATGCTATTGCTTTATTTGTAA
CCATTATAAGCTGCAATAAACAAGTTAACTCTAGAGGATCCGGTGCGTGGTGGTTTCATGCTTCTGGGAA
CGGCAAATGGGTTTAGGATTGGGAACCCCTCATCATCTGTTGGAATATACTATTCAACCTACAAAAGTAA
CGTTAAACAACACTACTTTATATTTGATATGAATGGCCACACCTTTTATGCCATAAAACATATTGTAAGA
GAATACCACTCTTTTTATTCCTTCTTTCCTTCTTGTACGTTTTTTGCTGTAAGTAGGTCGTGGTGCTGGT
GTTGCAGTTGAAATAACTTAAAATATAAATCATAAAACTCAAACATAAACTTGACTATTTATTTATTTAT
TAAGAAAGGAAATATAAATTATAAATTACAACAGATCCCCCGGGCTGCAGGAATTCGATAGCTTGCATGC
CTGCAGGTCGGCCGCCACGACCGGTGCCGCCACCATCCCCTGACCCACGCCCCTGACCCCTCACAAGGAG
ACGACCTTCCATGACCGAGTACAAGCCCACGGTGCGCCTCGCCACCCGCGACGACGTCCCCCGGGCCGTA
CGCACCCTCGCCGCCGCGTTCGCCGACTACCCCGCCACGCGCCACACCGTCGACCCGGACCGCCACATCG
AGCGGGTCACCGAGCTGCAAGAACTCTTCCTCACGCGCGTCGGGCTCGACATCGGCAAGGTGTGGGTCGC
GGACGACGGCGCCGCGGTGGCGGTCTGGACCACGCCGGAGAGCGTCGAAGCGGGGGCGGTGTTCGCCGAG
ATCGGCCCGCGCATGGCCGAGTTGAGCGGTTCCCGGCTGGCCGCGCAGCAACAGATGGAAGGCCTCCTGG
CGCCGCACCGGCCCAAGGAGCCCGCGTGGTTCCTGGCCACCGTCGGCGTCTCGCCCGACCACCAGGGCAA
GGGTCTGGGCAGCGCCGTCGTGCTCCCCGGAGTGGAGGCGGCCGAGCGCGCCGGGGTGCCCGCCTTCCTG
GAGACCTCCGCGCCCCGCAACCTCCCCTTCTACGAGCGGCTCGGCTTCACCGTCACCGCCGACGTCGAGG
TGCCCGAAGGACCGCGCACCTGGTGCATGACCCGCAAGCCCGGTGCCTGACGCCCGCCCCACGACCCGCA
GCGCCCGACCGAAAGGAGCGCACGACCCCATGGCTCCGACCGAAGCCACCCGGGGCGGCCCCGCCGACCC
CGCACCCGCCCCCGAGGCCCACCGACTCTAGATCAAGCTTATCGATACCGTCGACCTCGAGGCCAGCTAG
CTTGAACTTGTTTATTGCAGCTTATAATGGTTACAAATAAAGCAATAGCATCACAAATTTCACAAATAAA
GCATTTTTTTCACTGCATTCTAGTTGTGGTTTGTCCAAACTCATCAATGTATCTTATCATGTCTGGATCG
GGTACCCAATTGCATTCATTTTATGTTTCAGGTTCAGGGGGAGGTGTGGGAGGTTTTTTAAAGCAAGTAA
AACCTCTACAAATGTGGTATGGCTGATTATGATCAGTCGACCTGCAGGCATGCAAGCTTGGCGTAATCAT
GGTCATAGCTGTTTCCTGTGTGAAATTGTTATCCGCTCACAATTCCACACAACATACGAGCCGGAAGCAT
AAAGTGTAAAGCCTGGGGTGCCTAATGAGTGAGCTAACTCACATTAATTGCGTTGCGCTCACTGCCCGCT
TTCCAGTCGGGAAACCTGTCGTGCCAGCTGCATTAATGAATCGGCCAACGCGCGGGGAGAGGCGGTTTGC
GTATTGGGCGCTCTTCCGCTTCCTCGCTCACTGACTCGCTGCGCTCGGTCGTTCGGCTGCGGCGAGCGGT
ATCAGCTCACTCAAAGGCGGTAATACGGTTATCCACAGAATCAGGGGATAACGCAGGAAAGAACATGTGA
GCAAAAGGCCAGCAAAAGGCCAGGAACCGTAAAAAGGCCGCGTTGCTGGCGTTTTTCCATAGGCTCCGCC
CCCCTGACGAGCATCACAAAAATCGACGCTCAAGTCAGAGGTGGCGAAACCCGACAGGACTATAAAGATA
CCAGGCGTTTCCCCCTGGAAGCTCCCTCGTGCGCTCTCCTGTTCCGACCCTGCCGCTTACCGGATACCTG
TCCGCCTTTCTCCCTTCGGGAAGCGTGGCGCTTTCTCATAGCTCACGCTGTAGGTATCTCAGTTCGGTGT
AGGTCGTTCGCTCCAAGCTGGGCTGTGTGCACGAACCCCCCGTTCAGCCCGACCGCTGCGCCTTATCCGG
TAACTATCGTCTTGAGTCCAACCCGGTAAGACACGACTTATCGCCACTGGCAGCAGCCACTGGTAACAGG
ATTAGCAGAGCGAGGTATGTAGGCGGTGCTACAGAGTTCTTGAAGTGGTGGCCTAACTACGGCTACACTA
GAAGAACAGTATTTGGTATCTGCGCTCTGCTGAAGCCAGTTACCTTCGGAAAAAGAGTTGGTAGCTCTTG
ATCCGGCAAACAAACCACCGCTGGTAGCGGTGGTTTTTTTGTTTGCAAGCAGCAGATTACGCGCAGAAAA
AAAGGATCTCAAGAAGATCCTTTGATCTTTTCTACGGGGTCTGACGCTCAGTGGAACGAAAACTCACGTT
AAGGGATTTTGGTCATGAGATTATCAAAAAGGATCTTCACCTAGATCCTTTTAAATTAAAAATGAAGTTT
TAAATCAATCTAAAGTATATATGAGTAAACTTGGTCTGACAGTTACCAATGCTTAATCAGTGAGGCACCT
ATCTCAGCGATCTGTCTATTTCGTTCATCCATAGTTGCCTGACTCCCCGTCGTGTAGATAACTACGATAC
GGGAGGGCTTACCATCTGGCCCCAGTGCTGCAATGATACCGCGAGACCCACGCTCACCGGCTCCAGATTT
ATCAGCAATAAACCAGCCAGCCGGAAGGGCCGAGCGCAGAAGTGGTCCTGCAACTTTATCCGCCTCCATC
CAGTCTATTAATTGTTGCCGGGAAGCTAGAGTAAGTAGTTCGCCAGTTAATAGTTTGCGCAACGTTGTTG
CCATTGCTACAGGCATCGTGGTGTCACGCTCGTCGTTTGGTATGGCTTCATTCAGCTCCGGTTCCCAACG
ATCAAGGCGAGTTACATGATCCCCCATGTTGTGCAAAAAAGCGGTTAGCTCCTTCGGTCCTCCGATCGTT
GTCAGAAGTAAGTTGGCCGCAGTGTTATCACTCATGGTTATGGCAGCACTGCATAATTCTCTTACTGTCA
TGCCATCCGTAAGATGCTTTTCTGTGACTGGTGAGTACTCAACCAAGTCATTCTGAGAATAGTGTATGCG
GCGACCGAGTTGCTCTTGCCCGGCGTCAATACGGGATAATACCGCGCCACATAGCAGAACTTTAAAAGTG
CTCATCATTGGAAAACGTTCTTCGGGGCGAAAACTCTCAAGGATCTTACCGCTGTTGAGATCCAGTTCGA
TGTAACCCACTCGTGCACCCAACTGATCTTCAGCATCTTTTACTTTCACCAGCGTTTCTGGGTGAGCAAA
AACAGGAAGGCAAAATGCCGCAAAAAAGGGAATAAGGGCGACACGGAAATGTTGAATACTCATACTCTTC
CTTTTTCAATATTATTGAAGCATTTATCAGGGTTATTGTCTCATGAGCGGATACATATTTGAATGTATTT
AGAAAAATAAACAAATAGGGGTTCCGCGCACATTTCCCCGAAAAGTGCCACCTGACGTCTAAGAAACCAT
TATTATCATGACATTAACCTATAAAAATAGGCGTATCACGAGGCCCTTTCGTCTCGCGCGTTTCGGTGAT
GACGGTGAAAACCTCTGACACATGCAGCTCCCGGAGACGGTCACAGCTTGTCTGTAAGCGGATGCCGGGA
GCAGACAAGCCCGTCAGGGCGCGTCAGCGGGTGTTGGCGGGTGTCGGGGCTGGCTTAACTATGCGGCATC
AGAGCAGATTGTAC
