>Addgene plasmid #126666 | pMT FRB-Draper INT-mCherry | depositor partial sequence | sequence record 246060 | partial insert sequence
CATCACCATCATCACGAAGATCAAGTTGACCCAAGACTTATTGACGGAAAAGGAGGAGGAGGCCGGCCCA
TGATGTCTCGCTCCGTGGCCTTAGCTGTGCTCGCGCTACTCTCTCTTTCTGGCCTGGAGGCAATCCTCTG
GCATGAGATGTGGCATGAAGGCCTGGAAGAGGCATCTCGTTTGTACTTTGGGGAAAGGAACGTGAAAGGC
ATGTTTGAGGTGCTGGAGCCCTTGCATGCTATGATGGAACGGGGCCCCCAGACTCTGAAGGAAACATCCT
TTAATCAGGCCTATGGTCGAGATTTAATGGAGGCCCAAGAGTGGTGCAGGAAGTACATGAAATCAGGGAA
TGTCAAGGACCTCCTCCAAGCCTGGGACCTCTATTATCATGTGTTCCGACGAATCTCAAAGGGTAGCGGT
AGCGGTAGCGGTGGAGGTGGAAGCAGCGCGAGTGTAGCTCTGACCTTAGTCCTGATGACCCTGTTTGCGT
GCATAATCTTCGCAGTGTTCATTTACTACCGCCGACGTGTGTCCAATCTAAAAACCGAAATCGCCCATGT
ACACTACACCCATGATACGAATCCCCCGAGCTGGCCGCCCAACCACAACTTCGACAATCCCGTGTACGGC
ATGCAGGCGGAAACGCGTCTCCTGCCCAACAATATGCGTTCCAAGATGAACAACTTTGACCAGAGGAGCA
CGATGAGCACGGACTACGGCGATGACTGCAATGCCAGTGGCAGGGTGGGTAGCTATTCGATCAACTACAA
CCACGACCTGCTAACGAAGAACTTGAACGCGGACCGGACCAATCCGATTGTGTACAACGAATCCCTCAAA
GAGGAGCATGTCTACGACGAGATCAAGCACAAGGAGGGCTACAAGGATCCCGATGAATACGATCACCTGG
ACTACTCACGACCCAGCACCTCGCAGAAGCCGCACTACCACCGCATGAACGACGCCATGCTCAACATCAA
CCAGGACGAGGAGAAGCCCAGCAACGTGAAGAACATGACTGTGCTGCTGAACAAACCGCTGCCGCCCACG
GAACCGGAGCCACAACACGAGTGCTTCGACAACACGAACACCAACCTGGACAACGTGTCGACGGCGTCGC
CTAGTTCCAGTCCGAAATTTCTAAAGCGGCGCGCCGGCGGCCGCTCGAGTCTAGAGGGCCCCGTGAGCAA
GGGCGAGGAGGATAACATGGCCATCATCAAGGAGTTCATGCGCTTCAAGGTGCACATGGAGGGCTCCGTG
AACGGCCACGAGTTCGAGATCGAGGGCGAGGGCGAGGGCCGCCCCTACGAGGGCACCCAGACCGCCAAGC
TGAAGGTGACCAAGGGTGGCCCCCTGCCCTTCGCCTGGGACATCCTGTCCCCTCAGTTCATGTACGGCTC
CAAGGCCTACGTGAAGCACCCCGCCGACATCCCCGACTACTTGAAGCTGTCCTTCCCCGAGGGCTTCAAG
TGGGAGCGCGTGATGAACTTCGAGGACGGCGGCGTGGTGACCGTGACCCAGGACTCCTCCCTGCAGGACG
GCGAGTTCATCTACAAGGTGAAGCTGCGCGGCACCAACTTCCCCTCCGACGGCCCCGTAATGCAGAAGAA
GACCATGGGCTGGGAGGCCTCCTCCGAGCGGATGTACCCCGAGGACGGCGCCCTGAAGGGCGAGATCAAG
CAGAGGCTGAAGCTGAAGGACGGCGGCCACTACGACGCTGAGGTCAAGACCACCTACAAGGCCAAGAAGC
CCGTGCAGCTGCCCGGCGCCTACAACGTCAACATCAAGTTGGACATCACCTCCCACAACGAGGACTACAC
CATCGTGGAACAGTACGAACGCGCCGAGGGCCGCCACTCCACCGGCGGCATGGACGAGCTGTACA
